>Addgene plasmid #73876 | p415 δCLD | addgene full sequence | sequence record 200165 | Addgene NGS Result
CCATAATGGTGAAAGTTCCCTCAAGAATTTTACTCTGTCAGAAACGGCCTTAACGACGTAGTCGATATGG
TGCACTCTCAGTACAATCTGCTCTGATGCCGCATAGTTAAGCCAGCCCCGACACCCGCCAACACCCGCTG
ACGCGCCCTGACGGGCTTGTCTGCTCCCGGCATCCGCTTACAGACAAGCTGTGACCGTCTCCGGGAGCTG
CATGTGTCAGAGGTTTTCACCGTCATCACCGAAACGCGCGAGACGAAAGGGCCTCGTGATACGCCTATTT
TTATAGGTTAATGTCATGATAATAATGGTTTCTTAGGACGGATCGCTTGCCTGTAACTTACACGCGCCTC
GTATCTTTTAATGATGGAATAATTTGGGAATTTACTCTGTGTTTATTTATTTTTATGTTTTGTATTTGGA
TTTTAGAAAGTAAATAAAGAAGGTAGAAGAGTTACGGAATGAAGAAAAAAAAATAAACAAAGGTTTAAAA
AATTTCAACAAAAAGCGTACTTTACATATATATTTATTAGACAAGAAAAGCAGATTAAATAGATATACAT
TCGATTAACGATAAGTAAAATGTAAAATCACAGGATTTTCGTGTGTGGTCTTCTACACAGACAAGATGAA
ACAATTCGGCATTAATACCTGAGAGCAGGAAGAGCAAGATAAAAGGTAGTATTTGTTGGCGATCCCCCTA
GAGTCTTTTACATCTTCGGAAAACAAAAACTATTTTTTCTTTAATTTCTTTTTTTACTTTCTATTTTTAA
TTTATATATTTATATTAAAAAATTTAAATTATAATTATTTTTATAGCACGTGATGAAAAGGACCCAGGTG
GCACTTTTCGGGGAAATGTGCGCGGAACCCCTATTTGTTTATTTTTCTAAATACATTCAAATATGTATCC
GCTCATGAGACAATAACCCTGATAAATGCTTCAATAATATTGAAAAAGGAAGAGTATGAGTATTCAACAT
TTCCGTGTCGCCCTTATTCCCTTTTTTGCGGCATTTTGCCTTCCTGTTTTTGCTCACCCAGAAACGCTGG
TGAAAGTAAAAGATGCTGAAGATCAGTTGGGTGCACGAGTGGGTTACATCGAACTGGATCTCAACAGCGG
TAAGATCCTTGAGAGTTTTCGCCCCGAAGAACGTTTTCCAATGATGAGCACTTTTAAAGTTCTGCTATGT
GGCGCGGTATTATCCCGTATTGACGCCGGGCAAGAGCAACTCGGTCGCCGCATACACTATTCTCAGAATG
ACTTGGTTGAGTACTCACCAGTCACAGAAAAGCATCTTACGGATGGCATGACAGTAAGAGAATTATGCAG
TGCTGCCATAACCATGAGTGATAACACTGCGGCCAACTTACTTCTGACAACGATCGGAGGACCGAAGGAG
CTAACCGCTTTTTTGCACAACATGGGGGATCATGTAACTCGCCTTGATCGTTGGGAACCGGAGCTGAATG
AAGCCATACCAAACGACGAGCGTGACACCACGATGCCTGTAGCAATGGCAACAACGTTGCGCAAACTATT
AACTGGCGAACTACTTACTCTAGCTTCCCGGCAACAATTAATAGACTGGATGGAGGCGGATAAAGTTGCA
GGACCACTTCTGCGCTCGGCCCTTCCGGCTGGCTGGTTTATTGCTGATAAATCTGGAGCCGGTGAGCGTG
GGTCTCGCGGTATCATTGCAGCACTGGGGCCAGATGGTAAGCCCTCCCGTATCGTAGTTATCTACACGAC
GGGGAGTCAGGCAACTATGGATGAACGAAATAGACAGATCGCTGAGATAGGTGCCTCACTGATTAAGCAT
TGGTAACTGTCAGACCAAGTTTACTCATATATACTTTAGATTGATTTAAAACTTCATTTTTAATTTAAAA
GGATCTAGGTGAAGATCCTTTTTGATAATCTCATGACCAAAATCCCTTAACGTGAGTTTTCGTTCCACTG
AGCGTCAGACCCCGTAGAAAAGATCAAAGGATCTTCTTGAGATCCTTTTTTTCTGCGCGTAATCTGCTGC
TTGCAAACAAAAAAACCACCGCTACCAGCGGTGGTTTGTTTGCCGGATCAAGAGCTACCAACTCTTTTTC
CGAAGGTAACTGGCTTCAGCAGAGCGCAGATACCAAATACTGTTCTTCTAGTGTAGCCGTAGTTAGGCCA
CCACTTCAAGAACTCTGTAGCACCGCCTACATACCTCGCTCTGCTAATCCTGTTACCAGTGGCTGCTGCC
AGTGGCGATAAGTCGTGTCTTACCGGGTTGGACTCAAGACGATAGTTACCGGATAAGGCGCAGCGGTCGG
GCTGAACGGGGGGTTCGTGCACACAGCCCAGCTTGGAGCGAACGACCTACACCGAACTGAGATACCTACA
GCGTGAGCTATGAGAAAGCGCCACGCTTCCCGAAGGGAGAAAGGCGGACAGGTATCCGGTAAGCGGCAGG
GTCGGAACAGGAGAGCGCACGAGGGAGCTTCCAGGGGGAAACGCCTGGTATCTTTATAGTCCTGTCGGGT
TTCGCCACCTCTGACTTGAGCGTCGATTTTTGTGATGCTCGTCAGGGGGGCGGAGCCTATGGAAAAACGC
CAGCAACGCGGCCTTTTTACGGTTCCTGGCCTTTTGCTGGCCTTTTGCTCACATGTTCTTTCCTGCGTTA
TCCCCTGATTCTGTGGATAACCGTATTACCGCCTTTGAGTGAGCTGATACCGCTCGCCGCAGCCGAACGA
CCGAGCGCAGCGAGTCAGTGAGCGAGGAAGCGGAAGAGCGCCCAATACGCAAACCGCCTCTCCCCGCGCG
TTGGCCGATTCATTAATGCAGCTGGCACGACAGGTTTCCCGACTGGAAAGCGGGCAGTGAGCGCAACGCA
ATTAATGTGAGTTAGCTCACTCATTAGGCACCCCAGGCTTTACACTTTATGCTTCCGGCTCGTATGTTGT
GTGGAATTGTGAGCGGATAACAATTTCACACAGGAAACAGCTATGACCATGATTACGCCAAGCGCGCAAT
TAACCCTCACTAAAGGGAACAAAAGCTGGAGCTCCGGATGCAAGGGTTCGAATCCCTTAGCTCTCATTAT
TTTTTGCTTTTTCTCTTGAGGTCACATGATCGCAAAATGGCAAATGGCACGTGAAGCTGTCGATATTGGG
GAACTGTGGTGGTTGGCAAATGACTAATTAAGTTAGTCAAGGCGCCATCCTCATGAAAACTGTGTAACAT
AATAACCGAAGTGTCGAAAAGGTGGCACCTTGTCCAATTGAACACGCTCGATGAAAAAAATAAGATATAT
ATAAGGTTAAGTAAAGCGTCTGTTAGAAAGGAAGTTTTTCCTTTTTCTTGCTCTCTTGTCTTTTCATCTA
CTATTTCCTTCGTGTAATACAGGGTCGTCAGATACATAGATACAATTCTATTACCCCCATCCATACTCTA
GAACTAGTGGATCCACCATGGTGCTGTTGGCAGCAGCAGTCTGTACAAAAGCAGGAAAAGCTATTGTTTC
TCGACAGTTTGTAGAGATGACTCGAACTCGGATTGAGGGCTTGTTAGCAGCTTTTCCAAAGCTCATGAAC
ACTGGAAAACAACATACATTTGTGGAAACAGAGAGTGTCAGATATGTTTACCAGCCTATGGAGAAATTGT
ACATGGTACTGATCACCACCAAAAACAGCAACATCTTAGAAGATCTGGAGACCCTAAGGCTCTTCTCAAG
AGTGATTCCTGAATATTGCCGAGCCTTAGAAGAGAATGAAATATCTGAGCACTGTTTTGATTTGATTTTT
GCATTTGACGAAATTGTTGCCTTGGGACATCACCATCACCATCACTGACCGGAATTCGATATCAAGCTTA
TCGATACCGTCGACCTCGAGTCATGTAATTAGTTATGTCACGCTTACATTCACGCCCTCCCCCCACATCC
GCTCTAACCGAAAAGGAAGGAGTTAGACAACCTGAAGTCTAGGTCCCTATTTATTTTTTTATAGTTATGT
TAGTATTAAGAACGTTATTTATATTTCAAATTTTTCTTTTTTTTCTGTACAGACGCGTGTACGCATGTAA
CATTATACTGAAAACCTTGCTTGAGAAGGTTTTGGGACGCTCGAAGGCTTTAATTTGCGGCCGGTACCCA
ATTCGCCCTATAGTGAGTCGTATTACGCGCGCTCACTGGCCGTCGTTTTACAACGTCGTGACTGGGAAAA
CCCTGGCGTTACCCAACTTAATCGCCTTGCAGCACATCCCCCTTTCGCCAGCTGGCGTAATAGCGAAGAG
GCCCGCACCGATCGCCCTTCCCAACAGTTGCGCAGCCTGAATGGCGAATGG
[124 nt withheld, positions 4322-4445]
C
[91 nt withheld, positions 4447-4537]
A
[49 nt withheld, positions 4539-4587]
CCTTTGACGTTGGAGTCCACGTTCTTT
[37 nt withheld, positions 4615-4651]
ACCCTATCTCGGTCTATTCTTTTGATTTATAAGGGATTTTGCCGATTTCGGCCTATTGGTTAAAAAATGA
GCTGATTTAACAAAAATTTAACGCGAATTTTAACAAAATATTAACGCTTACAATTTCCTGATGCGGTATT
TTCTCCTTACGCATCTGTGCGGTATTTCACACCGCATATCGACCGGTCGAGGAGAACTTCTAGTATATCT
ACATACCTAATATTATTGCCTTATTAAAAATGGAATCCCAACAATTACATCAAAATCCACATTCTCTTCA
AAATCAATTGTCCTGTACTTCCTTGTTCATGTGTGTTCAAAAACGTTATATTTATAGGATAATTATACTC
TATTTCTCAACAAGTAATTGGTTGTTTGGCCGAGCGGTCTAAGGCGCCTGATTCAAGAAATATCTTGACC
GCAGTTAACTGTGGGAATACTCAGGTATCGTAAGATGCAAGAGTTCGAATCTCTTAGCAACCATTATTTT
TTTCCTCAACATAACGAGAACACACAGGGGCGCTATCGCACAGAATCAAATTCGATGACTGGAAATTTTT
TGTTAATTTCAGAGGTCGCCTGACGCATATACCTTTTTCAACTGAAAAATTGGGAGAAAAAGGAAAGGTG
AGAGCGCCGGAACCGGCTTTTCATATAGAATAGAGAAGCGTTCATGACTAAATGCTTGCATCACAATACT
TGAAGTTGACAATATTATTTAAGGACCTATTGTTTTTTCCAATAGGTGGTTAGCAATCGTCTTACTTTCT
AACTTTTCTTACCTTTTACATTTCAGCAATATATATATATATATTTCAAGGATATACCATTCTAATGTCT
GCCCCTAAGAAGATCGTCGTTTTGCCAGGTGACCACGTTGGTCAAGAAATCACAGCCGAAGCCATTAAGG
TTCTTAAAGCTATTTCTGATGTTCGTTCCAATGTCAAGTTCGATTTCGAAAATCATTTAATTGGTGGTGC
TGCTATCGATGCTACAGGTGTTCCACTTCCAGATGAGGCGCTGGAAGCCTCCAAGAAGGCTGATGCCGTT
TTGTTAGGTGCTGTGGGTGGTCCTAAATGGGGTACCGGTAGTGTTAGACCTGAACAAGGTTTACTAAAAA
TCCGTAAAGAACTTCAATTGTACGCCAACTTAAGACCATGTAACTTTGCATCCGACTCTCTTTTAGACTT
ATCTCCAATCAAGCCACAATTTGCTAAAGGTACTGACTTCGTTGTTGTCAGAGAATTAGTGGGAGGTATT
TACTTTGGTAAGAGAAAGGAAGACGATGGTGATGGTGTCGCTTGGGATAGTGAACAATACACCGTTCCAG
AAGTGCAAAGAATCACAAGAATGGCCGCTTTCATGGCCCTACAACATGAGCCACCATTGCCTATTTGGTC
CTTGGATAAAGCTAATGTTTTGGCCTCTTCAAGATTATGGAGAAAAACTGTGGAGGAAACCATCAAGAAC
GAATTCCCTACATTGAAGGTTCAACATCAATTGATTGATTCTGCCGCCATGATCCTAGTTAAGAACCCAA
CCCACCTAAATGGTATTATAATCACCAGCAACATGTTTGGTGATATCATCTCCGATGAAGCCTCCGTTAT
CCCAGGTTCCTTGGGTTTGTTGCCATCTGCGTCCTTGGCCTCTTTGCCAGACAAGAACACCGCATTTGGT
TTGTACGAACCATGCCACGGTTCTGCTCCAGATTTGCCAAAGAATAAGGTCAACCCTATCGCCACTATCT
TGTCTGCTGCAATGATGTTGAAATTGTCATTGAACTTGCCTGAAGAAGGTAAGGCCATTGAAGATGCAGT
TAAAAAGGTTTTGGATGCAGGTATCAGAACTGGTGATTTAGGTGGTTCCAACAGTACCACCGAAGTCGGT
GATGCTGTCGCCGAAGAAGTTAAGAAAATCCTTGCTTAAAAAGATTCTCTTTTTTTATGATATTTGTACA
TAAACTTTATAAATGAAATTCATAATAGAAACGACACGAAATTACAAAATGGAATATGTTCATAGGGTAG
ACGAAACTATATACGCAATCTACATACATTTATCAAGAAGGAGAAAAAGGAGGATGTAAAGGAATACAGG
TAAGCAAATTGATACTAATGGCTCAACGTGATAAGGAAAAAGAATTGCACTTTAACATTAATATTGACAA
GGAGGAGGGCACCACACAAAAAGTTAGGTGTAACAGAAAATCATGAAACTATGATTCCTAATTTATATAT
TGGAGGATTTTCTCTAAAAAAAAAAAAATACAACAAATAAAAAACACTCAATGACCTGACCATTTGATGG
AGTTTAAGTCAATACCTTCTTGAACCATTTC
Features (pLannotate 1.2.2; 24 found; start..end, strand, type, name):
     65..115     -  misc_feature   bom (fragment): basis of mobility region from pBR322
    217..252     -  CDS            rop (fragment): Rop protein, which maintains plasmids at low copy number; rop
    321..824     -  misc_feature   CEN/ARS: S. cerevisiae CEN6 centromere fused to an autonomously replicating sequence
    861..965     +  promoter       AmpR promoter: bla
    966..1826    +  CDS            AmpR: β-lactamase; bla; confers resistance to ampicillin, carbenicillin, and related antibiotics
   1997..2585    +  rep_origin     ori: high-copy-number ColE1/pMB1/pBR322/pUC origin of replication
   2768..2860    +  CDS            lacI (fragment): lac repressor; lacI; The lac repressor binds to the lac operator to inhibit transcription in E. coli. This inhibition can be relieved by adding lactose or isopropyl-β-D-thiogalactopyranoside (IPTG).
   2873..2894    +  protein_bind   CAP binding site: CAP binding activates transcription in the presence of cAMP. E. coli catabolite activator protein
   2909..2939    +  promoter       lac promoter: promoter for the E. coli lac operon
   2947..2963    +  protein_bind   lac operator: The lac repressor binds to the lac operator to inhibit transcription in E. coli. This inhibition can be relieved by adding lactose or isopropyl-β-D-thiogalactopyranoside (IPTG). lac repressor encoded by lacI
   3008..3026    +  promoter       T3 promoter: promoter for bacteriophage T3 RNA polymerase
   3077..3426    +  promoter       MET17 promoter: S. cerevisiae MET17; expression is repressed by methionine; MET15; MET25
   3426..3444    +  misc_feature   MCS (fragment): pBluescript multiple cloning site
   3448..3810    +  CDS            ARCN1 (fragment): COPD_BOVIN - Also known as COPD. Experimental evidence at protein level: Swiss-Prot protein existence level 1. The coatomer is a cytosolic protein complex that binds to dilysine motifs and reversibly associates with Golgi non-clathrin- coated vesicles, which further mediate biosynthetic protein transport from the ER, via the Golgi up to the trans Golgi network. Coatomer complex is required for budding from Golgi membranes, and is essential for the retrograde Golgi-to-ER transport of dilysine-tagged proteins. In mammals, the coatomer can only be recruited by membranes associated to ADP-ribosyla
   3831..3870    +  misc_feature   MCS (fragment): pBluescript multiple cloning site
   3871..4118    +  terminator     CYC1 terminator: S. cerevisiae CYC1; transcription terminator for CYC1
   4137..4155    -  promoter       T7 promoter: promoter for bacteriophage T7 RNA polymerase
   4163..4318    +  CDS            lacZα (fragment): LacZα fragment of β-galactosidase; lacZ fragment
   4322..4750    +  rep_origin     f1 ori (sequence partly withheld): f1 bacteriophage origin of replication; arrow indicates direction of (+) strand synthesis
   4778..4830    -  misc_feature   bom (fragment): basis of mobility region from pBR322
   4861..4938    +  CDS            YO192_YEAST (fragment): Experimental evidence at protein level: Swiss-Prot protein existence level 1. From Saccharomyces cerevisiae (strain ATCC 204508 / S288c) (Baker's yeast).
   5078..5485    +  promoter       LEU2 promoter: S. cerevisiae LEU2
   5486..6580    +  CDS            LEU2: 3-isopropylmalate dehydrogenase, required for leucine biosynthesis; S. cerevisiae LEU2; yeast auxotrophic marker
   6942..66      -  CDS            NFS1 (fragment) (across the origin): NFS1_YEAST - Also known as SPL1 From Saccharomyces cerevisiae (strain ATCC 204508 / S288c) (Baker's yeast).
