[The description below was written by a language model from this plasmid's Addgene catalogue record and pLannotate feature annotations shown in this document.]
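Description:
p415 δCLD is a low-copy yeast expression plasmid built on the p415 shuttle backbone, carrying a truncated, His-tagged form of bovine δ-COP (ARCN1), a subunit of the coatomer (COPI) complex that mediates Golgi-to-ER retrograde vesicle transport. In Saccharomyces cerevisiae the plasmid is maintained through a CEN6/ARS centromeric replication element and selected by leucine prototrophy via the LEU2 marker with its own promoter. In E. coli it is propagated through a ColE1/pUC-type origin with ampicillin resistance (bla). The backbone also retains pBluescript-derived remnants: an f1 origin, lac promoter/operator and lacZα fragments, and flanking T3 and T7 promoters. Short annotated fragments of yeast genes such as NFS1 are probably just genomic sequence carried along with the LEU2 segment rather than functional parts.

The expression cassette places the insert, cloned between BamHI and XhoI sites that remain intact, downstream of the MET25 (MET17) promoter and upstream of the CYC1 terminator. This promoter is repressed by methionine, so expression can be tuned through the methionine content of the medium. The annotated ARCN1 segment spans only about 360 bp, consistent with the stated design in which two α-helices and the μ-homology domain are deleted, leaving essentially the N-terminal portion of the protein. The associated publication title suggests this is the longin domain. The record lists a C-terminal His tag, although the feature table does not annotate it separately. The construct belongs to a study of how a helix C-terminal to the δ-COP longin domain contributes to COPI dynamics and function, and it presumably serves as a truncation variant for expression in yeast. The record does not describe specific assays.
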