Addgene plasmid #73876: p415 δCLD
Purpose: δCLD - His tagged (2α helices+μHD deleted)
Depositing lab: Blanche Schwappach. Depositing organization: Universitaetsmedizin Goettingen. Publication: delta-COP contains a helix C-terminal to its longin domain key to COPI dynamics and function. Arakel EC, Richter KP, Clancy A, Schwappach B. Proc Natl Acad Sci U S A. 2016 Jun 21;113(25):6916-21. doi: 10.1073/pnas.1603544113. Epub 2016 Jun 13. PubMed 27298352.
Backbone
  Vector backbone: p415
  Vector type: Yeast Expression
  Selectable markers: LEU2
Growth in bacteria
  Bacterial resistance: Ampicillin, 100 μg/mL
  Growth temperature: 37°C
  Growth strain: DH5alpha
  Copy number: Unknown
Gene/Insert
  Gene/Insert name: δCLD
  Species: B. taurus (bovine)
  Promoter: Met25
  Tag / fusion protein: His (C terminal on insert)
  Cloning method: Restriction Enzyme; 5′ cloning site BamH1 (not destroyed); 3′ cloning site Xho1 (not destroyed)
  Sequencing primers: 5′ CTTTTTCTTGCTCTCTTGTCTTTTCATCTA
Terms and licenses: Academic/Nonprofit Terms; Industry Terms: Not Available to Industry
How to cite: p415 δCLD was a gift from Blanche Schwappach (Addgene plasmid # 73876 ; http://n2t.net/addgene:73876 ; RRID:Addgene_73876)
